Addgene plasmid #79944: pCMV-EPN-29
Purpose: Late1-I3-01-myc-10GS-C1
Depositing lab: Neil King. Depositing organization: University of Washington. Publication: Designed proteins induce the formation of nanocage-containing extracellular vesicles. Votteler J, Ogohara C, Yi S, Hsia Y, Nattermann U, Belnap DM, King NP, Sundquist WI. Nature. 2016 Dec 8;540(7632):292-295. doi: 10.1038/nature20607. Epub 2016 Nov 30. PubMed 27919066.
Backbone
  Vector backbone: pCMV
  Backbone size w/o insert (bp): 5443
  Modifications to backbone: Inserts were cloned into the Kpn1 and Xho1 sites
  Vector type: Mammalian Expression, Bacterial Expression
  Selectable markers: Neomycin (select with G418)
Growth in bacteria
  Bacterial resistance: Ampicillin, 100 μg/mL
  Growth temperature: 37°C
  Growth strain: DH5alpha
  Copy number: High Copy
Gene/Insert
  Gene/Insert name: EPN-29
Terms and licenses: Academic/Nonprofit Terms; Industry Terms: Not Available to Industry
How to cite: pCMV-EPN-29 was a gift from Neil King (Addgene plasmid # 79944 ; http://n2t.net/addgene:79944 ; RRID:Addgene_79944)
