[The description below was written by a language model from this plasmid's Addgene catalogue record.]
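Description:
pCMV-EPN-29 is a mammalian expression plasmid built on a pCMV backbone (about 5.4 kb without insert), with the insert cloned between the KpnI and XhoI sites. It is maintained in E. coli as a high-copy plasmid under ampicillin selection and carries a neomycin resistance marker, so transfected mammalian cells can be selected with G418. The record also lists it as a bacterial expression vector, though no bacterial promoter is described. The backbone name implies that the insert is driven by a cytomegalovirus promoter, but no feature table is provided, so the promoter, polyadenylation signal and origins of replication are not explicitly documented here.

The insert, EPN-29, is one of a series of "enveloped protein nanocage" designs, and its domain order is summarised in the record as Late1-I3-01-myc-10GS-C1. I3-01 is the designed self-assembling nanocage subunit that forms the structural core. "Late1" most plausibly denotes a viral late-domain type motif, the kind of short sequence that recruits the cellular ESCRT machinery for membrane scission. The myc epitope allows immunodetection. 10GS indicates a flexible glycine-serine linker, and C1 is presumably a membrane-binding domain placed at the C-terminus, although the record does not define these modules further.

Together these elements reflect the design logic of the associated study, in which engineered proteins combining membrane binding, self-assembly and ESCRT recruitment drive their own release from human cells inside extracellular vesicles. This variant is suited to testing how the identity and placement of those modules affect nanocage budding and release.
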