>Addgene plasmid #79944 | pCMV-EPN-29 | depositor partial sequence | sequence record 150579 | EPN-29
CTAGAATTATCGATCCGGAGGTACCATGCTGCAGTCTCGTCCGGAACCGACCGCACCGCCGGAAGAATCT
TTCCGTTCTGGTGTTGAAACCACCACGCCACCGCAAAAACAGGAGCCGATCGACAAAGAACTGTACCCGC
TGACCTCTCTGCGTTCTCTGTTCGGTAACGACCCGTCTTCTCAGAAGATCGAAGAGCTGTTCAAGAAACA
CAAGATCGTTGCCGTGCTGCGTGCCAATAGTGTGGAAGAAGCGAAAAAGAAAGCGCTGGCGGTTTTCCTG
GGCGGCGTTCATCTGATTGAAATTACCTTTACCGTGCCGGATGCGGATACCGTGATTAAGGAACTGAGCT
TTCTGAAGGAAATGGGCGCGATTATTGGTGCGGGCACCGTGACCAGCGTGGAGCAGTGCCGTAAAGCGGT
GGAAAGTGGCGCCGAATTCATTGTGAGTCCGCACCTGGACGAGGAAATTAGCCAATTTTGCAAGGAGAAG
GGTGTGTTCTATATGCCAGGCGTTATGACCCCGACCGAACTGGTGAAAGCCATGAAACTGGGCCATACCA
TCTTAAAACTGTTTCCGGGTGAGGTGGTGGGTCCGCAGTTTGTTAAAGCGATGAAAGGTCCGTTTCCGAA
TGTGAAATTTGTGCCAACCGGCGGTGTTAATCTGGACAATGTGTGCGAATGGTTCAAAGCGGGCGTGCTG
GCCGTGGGCGTGGGCAGCGCGTTAGTGAAAGGCACCCCGGTGGAAGTGGCGGAAAAGGCCAAGGCGTTCG
TTGAGAAGATTCGTGGCTGCACCGAACAGAAGCTGATCTCCGAAGAAGACCTGGGCAGCGACGGCTCCGG
CCGTTCCGGTTCCCCGCATCGTTTTAAAGTGCATAATTACATGAGCCCGACCTTTTGCGATCATTGCGGC
AGCCTGCTGTGGGGCTTAGTGAAACAGGGCCTGAAATGCGAAGATTGCGGTATGAATGTGCATCATAAAT
GCCGTGAAAAAGTGGCGAATCTGTGCGGCTGACTCGAGAAGCTTGCTAGCAGATCTT
