>Addgene plasmid #79944 | pCMV-EPN-29 | addgene partial sequence | sequence record 162071 | CMV-F 5'-CGCAAATGGGCGGTAGGCGTG-3'
TGGCTAACTAGAGAACCCACTGCTTACTGGCTTATCGAAATTAATACGACTCACTATAGGGAGACCCAAG
CTGGCTAGCGTTTAAACGGGCCCTCTAGAATTATCGATCCGGAGGTACCATGCTGCAGTCTCGTCCGGAA
CCGACCGCACCGCCGGAAGAATCTTTCCGTTCTGGTGTTGAAACCACCACGCCACCGCAAAAACAGGAGC
CGATCGACAAAGAACTGTACCCGCTGACCTCTCTGCGTTCTCTGTTCGGTAACGACCCGTCTTCTCAGAA
GATCGAAGAGCTGTTCAAGAAACACAAGATCGTTGCCGTGCTGCGTGCCAATAGTGTGGAAGAAGCGAAA
AAGAAAGCGCTGGCGGTTTTCCTGGGCGGCGTTCATCTGATTGAAATTACCTTTACCGTGCCGGATGCGG
ATACCGTGATTAAGGAACTGAGCTTTCTGAAGGAAATGGGCGCGATTATTGGTGCGGGCACCGTGACCAG
CGTGGAGCAGTGCCGTAAAGCGGTGGAAAGTGGCGCCGAATTCATTGTGAGTCCGCACCTGGACGAGGAA
ATTAGCCAATTTTGCAAGGAGAAGGGTGTGTTCTATATGCCAGGCGTTATGACCCCGACCGAACTGGTGA
AAGCCATGAAACTGGGCCATACCATCTTAAAACTGTTTCCGGGTGAGGTGGTGGGTCCGCAGTTTGTTAA
AGCGATGAAAGGTCCGTTTCCGAATGTGAAATTTGTGCCAACCGGCGGTGTTAATCTGGACAATGTGTGC
GAATGGTTCAAAGCGGGCGTGCTGGCCGTGGGCGTGGGCAGCGCGTTAGTGAAAGGCACCCCGGTGGAAG
TGGCGGAAAAGGCCAAGGCGTTCGTTGAGAAGATTCGTGGCTGCACCGAACAGAAGCTGATCTCCGAAGA
AGACCTGGGCAGCGACGGCTCCGGCCGTTCCGGTTCCCCGCATCGTTTTAAAGTGCATAATTACATGAGC
CCGACCTTTTGCGATCATTGCGGCAGCCTGCTGTGGGGCT
