>Addgene plasmid #79944 | pCMV-EPN-29 | addgene partial sequence | sequence record 162073 | Bglob-pA-R 5'-ttttggcagagggaaaaaga-3'
CCGCACAGATTCGCCACTTTTTCACGGCATTTATGATGCACATTCATACCGCAATCTTCGCATTTCAGGC
CCTGTTTCACTAAGCCCCACAGCAGGCTGCCGCAATGATCGCAAAAGGTCGGGCTCATGTAATTATGCAC
TTTAAAACGATGCGGGGAACCGGAACGGCCGGAGCCGTCGCTGCCCAGGTCTTCTTCGGAGATCAGCTTC
TGTTCGGTGCAGCCACGAATCTTCTCAACGAACGCCTTGGCCTTTTCCGCCACTTCCACCGGGGTGCCTT
TCACTAACGCGCTGCCCACGCCCACGGCCAGCACGCCCGCTTTGAACCATTCGCACACATTGTCCAGATT
AACACCGCCGGTTGGCACAAATTTCACATTCGGAAACGGACCTTTCATCGCTTTAACAAACTGCGGACCC
ACCACCTCACCCGGAAACAGTTTTAAGATGGTATGGCCCAGTTTCATGGCTTTCACCAGTTCGGTCGGGG
TCATAACGCCTGGCATATAGAACACACCCTTCTCCTTGCAAAATTGGCTAATTTCCTCGTCCAGGTGCGG
ACTCACAATGAATTCGGCGCCACTTTCCACCGCTTTACGGCACTGCTCCACGCTGGTCACGGTGCCCGCA
CCAATAATCGCGCCCATTTCCTTCAGAAAGCTCAGTTCCTTAATCACGGTATCCGCATCCGGCACGGTAA
AGGTAATTTCAATCAGATGAACGCCGCCCAGGAAAACCGCCAGCGCTTTCTTTTTCGCTTCTTCCACACT
ATTGGCACGCAGCACGGCAACGATCTTGTGTTTCTTGAACAGCTCTTCGATCTTCTGAGAAGACGGGTCG
TTACCGAACAGAGAACGCAGAGAGGTCAGCGGGTACAGTTCTTTGTCGATCGGCTCCTGTTTTTGCGGTG
GCGTGGTGG
